Addgene plasmid #117175: pAAV-FDIO-dAPEX2
Purpose: Peroxidase reporter for multiplexed electron microscopy labeling
Depositing lab: David Ginty. Depositing organization: Harvard Medical School. Publication: Multiplexed peroxidase-based electron microscopy labeling enables simultaneous visualization of multiple cell types. Zhang Q, Lee WA, Paul DL, Ginty DD. Nat Neurosci. 2019 Mar 18. pii: 10.1038/s41593-019-0358-7. doi: 10.1038/s41593-019-0358-7. PubMed 30886406.
Backbone
  Vector backbone: pAAV
  Backbone size w/o insert (bp): 5651
  Total vector size (bp): 6404
  Vector type: Mammalian Expression, AAV ; Flp/FRT
Growth in bacteria
  Bacterial resistance: Ampicillin, 100 μg/mL
  Growth temperature: 37°C
  Growth strain: NEB Stable
  Copy number: High Copy
Gene/Insert
  Gene/Insert name: dAPEX2
  Species: G. max (soybean)
  Insert size (bp): 753
  Mutation: W41F and A134P on soybean APX
  Promoter: EF1a
  Cloning method: Gibson Cloning
  Sequencing primers: 5′ tcaagcctcagacagtggttc; 3′ CATAGCGTAAAAGGAGCAACA
Terms and licenses: Academic/Nonprofit Terms; Industry Terms: Not Available to Industry
How to cite: pAAV-FDIO-dAPEX2 was a gift from David Ginty (Addgene plasmid # 117175 ; http://n2t.net/addgene:117175 ; RRID:Addgene_117175)
