[The description below was written by a language model from this plasmid's Addgene catalogue record, the feature table of its GenBank file and pLannotate feature annotations shown in this document.]
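Description:
pAAV-FDIO-dAPEX2 is an AAV transfer plasmid of about 6.4 kb for Flp-dependent mammalian expression of a peroxidase reporter used in electron microscopy. It is maintained in bacteria as a high-copy plasmid through a ColE1/pUC-type origin with ampicillin selection (beta-lactamase), and it also carries an f1 phage origin. The expression cassette lies between two AAV2 inverted terminal repeats, which allow it to be packaged into recombinant AAV particles. The depositor's map marks a small deletion within the left ITR. Consistent with this, the sequenced record is about 10 nt shorter and automated annotation finds only fragments of that repeat.

Within the ITRs, the human EF-1α promoter, including its first intron, drives the cassette. The payload is dAPEX2, a 750 bp coding sequence for soybean ascorbate peroxidase carrying the W41F and A134P mutations. The depositor's annotation describes it as dimeric, whereas the automated annotation matches it to the monomeric APEX2. The coding sequence and its Kozak sequence sit in reverse orientation relative to the promoter, flanked by pairs of minimal FRT and the incompatible FRT3 sites arranged in opposing orientation (an "FDIO", Flp-dependent double-inverted arrangement). Without Flp the gene is antisense and not expressed. In Flp-expressing cells, recombination inverts the cassette and then excises a site of each pair, locking it into the sense orientation. A WPRE and the human growth hormone polyadenylation signal follow, enhancing transcript stability and processing. A few short hits in the annotations (Factor Xa site, SV40 small t, β-globin intron, rop and bom fragments) appear to be incidental matches.

The stated purpose is multiplexed peroxidase-based EM labeling, in which genetically defined, Flp-expressing cell types are marked for ultrastructural visualization.
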