LOCUS       Exported 6404 bp ds-DNA circular SYN 06-SEP-2018
DEFINITION  synthetic circular DNA
ACCESSION   .
VERSION     .
KEYWORDS    .
SOURCE      synthetic DNA construct
  ORGANISM  recombinant plasmid
REFERENCE   1 (bases 1 to 6404)
  AUTHORS   HMS Neurobiology
  TITLE     Direct Submission
  JOURNAL   Exported Sep 6, 2018 from SnapGene 4.2.4 http://www.snapgene.com
FEATURES             Location/Qualifiers
     source          1..6404
                     /organism="recombinant plasmid"
                     /mol_type="other DNA"
     repeat_region   1..141
                     /label=AAV2 ITR
                     /note="inverted terminal repeat of adeno-associated virus
                     serotype 2"
     misc_feature    39..49
                     /label=Deleted
     promoter        242..1419
                     /label=EF-1-alpha promoter
                     /note="strong constitutive promoter for human elongation
                     factor EF-1-alpha"
     intron          473..1410
                     /label=EF-1-alpha intron A
                     /note="intron upstream of the start codon of human
                     EF-1-alpha"
     protein_bind    1450..1483
                     /label=FRT (minimal)
                     /bound_moiety="FLP recombinase from the Saccharomyces
                     cerevisiae 2u plasmid"
                     /note="supports FLP-mediated excision but not integration
                     (Turan and Bode, 2011)"
     protein_bind    1534..1567
                     /label=FRT3 (minimal)
                     /bound_moiety="FLP recombinase from the Saccharomyces
                     cerevisiae 2u plasmid"
                     /note="minimal FRT site with mutations in the spacer
                     sequence, supports FLP-mediated excision but not
                     integration, incompatible with the WT FRT site (Schlake and
                     Bode, 1994)"
     CDS             complement(1608..2357)
                     /codon_start=1
                     /product="modified soybean ascorbate peroxidase (W41F and
                     A134P), dimeric"
                     /label=dAPEX2
                     /translation="MGKSYPTVSADYQKAVEKAKKKLRGFIAEKRCAPLMLRLAFHSAG
                     TFDKGTKTGGPFGTIKHPAELAHSANNGLDIAVRLLEPLKAEFPILSYADFYQLAGVVA
                     VEVTGGPEVPFHPGREDKPEPPPEGRLPDPTKGSDHLRDVFGKAMGLTDQDIVALSGGH
                     TIGAAHKERSGFEGPWTSNPLIFDNSYFTELLSGEKEGLLQLPSDKALLSDPVFRPLVD
                     KYAADEDAFFADYAEAHQKLSELGFADA"
     misc_signal     complement(2354..2363)
                     /label=Kozak consensus sequence
                     /note="vertebrate translation initiation sequence"
     protein_bind    complement(2389..2422)
                     /label=FRT (minimal)
                     /bound_moiety="FLP recombinase from the Saccharomyces
                     cerevisiae 2u plasmid"
                     /note="supports FLP-mediated excision but not integration
                     (Turan and Bode, 2011)"
     protein_bind    complement(2473..2506)
                     /label=FRT3 (minimal)
                     /bound_moiety="FLP recombinase from the Saccharomyces
                     cerevisiae 2u plasmid"
                     /note="minimal FRT site with mutations in the spacer
                     sequence, supports FLP-mediated excision but not
                     integration, incompatible with the WT FRT site (Schlake and
                     Bode, 1994)"
     misc_feature    2531..3119
                     /label=WPRE
                     /note="woodchuck hepatitis virus posttranscriptional
                     regulatory element"
     CDS             complement(3002..3013)
                     /codon_start=1
                     /product="Factor Xa recognition and cleavage site"
                     /label=Factor Xa site
                     /translation="IEGR"
     polyA_signal    3151..3627
                     /label=hGH poly(A) signal
                     /note="human growth hormone polyadenylation signal"
     repeat_region   3667..3807
                     /label=AAV2 ITR
                     /note="inverted terminal repeat of adeno-associated virus
                     serotype 2"
     rep_origin      3882..4337
                     /direction=RIGHT
                     /label=f1 ori
                     /note="f1 bacteriophage origin of replication; arrow
                     indicates direction of (+) strand synthesis"
     promoter        4619..4723
                     /gene="bla"
                     /label=AmpR promoter
     CDS             4724..5584
                     /codon_start=1
                     /gene="bla"
                     /product="beta-lactamase"
                     /label=AmpR
                     /note="confers resistance to ampicillin, carbenicillin, and
                     related antibiotics"
                     /translation="MSIQHFRVALIPFFAAFCLPVFAHPETLVKVKDAEDQLGARVGYI
                     ELDLNSGKILESFRPEERFPMMSTFKVLLCGAVLSRIDAGQEQLGRRIHYSQNDLVEYS
                     PVTEKHLTDGMTVRELCSAAITMSDNTAANLLLTTIGGPKELTAFLHNMGDHVTRLDRW
                     EPELNEAIPNDERDTTMPVAMATTLRKLLTGELLTLASRQQLIDWMEADKVAGPLLRSA
                     LPAGWFIADKSGAGERGSRGIIAALGPDGKPSRIVVIYTTGSQATMDERNRQIAEIGAS
                     LIKHW"
     rep_origin      5755..6343
                     /direction=RIGHT
                     /label=ori
                     /note="high-copy-number ColE1/pMB1/pBR322/pUC origin of
                     replication"
ORIGIN
        1 cctgcaggca gctgcgcgct cgctcgctca ctgaggccgc ccgggcaaag cccgggcgtc
       61 gggcgacctt tggtcgcccg gcctcagtga gcgagcgagc gcgcagagag ggagtggcca
      121 actccatcac taggggttcc tgcggccgca cgcgtaagct ttgcaaagat ggataaagtt
      181 ttaaacagag aggaatcttt gcagctaatg gaccttctag gtcttgaaag gagtgggaat
      241 tggctccggt gcccgtcagt gggcagagcg cacatcgccc acagtccccg agaagttggg
      301 gggaggggtc ggcaattgaa ccggtgccta gagaaggtgg cgcggggtaa actgggaaag
      361 tgatgtcgtg tactggctcc gcctttttcc cgagggtggg ggagaaccgt atataagtgc
      421 agtagtcgcc gtgaacgttc tttttcgcaa cgggtttgcc gccagaacac aggtaagtgc
      481 cgtgtgtggt tcccgcgggc ctggcctctt tacgggttat ggcccttgcg tgccttgaat
      541 tacttccact ggctgcagta cgtgattctt gatcccgagc ttcgggttgg aagtgggtgg
      601 gagagttcga ggccttgcgc ttaaggagcc ccttcgcctc gtgcttgagt tgaggcctgg
      661 cctgggcgct ggggccgccg cgtgcgaatc tggtggcacc ttcgcgcctg tctcgctgct
      721 ttcgataagt ctctagccat ttaaaatttt tgatgacctg ctgcgacgct ttttttctgg
      781 caagatagtc ttgtaaatgc gggccaagat ctgcacactg gtatttcggt ttttggggcc
      841 gcgggcggcg acggggcccg tgcgtcccag cgcacatgtt cggcgaggcg gggcctgcga
      901 gcgcggccac cgagaatcgg acgggggtag tctcaagctg gccggcctgc tctggtgcct
      961 ggcctcgcgc cgccgtgtat cgccccgccc tgggcggcaa ggctggcccg gtcggcacca
     1021 gttgcgtgag cggaaagatg gccgcttccc ggccctgctg cagggagctc aaaatggagg
     1081 acgcggcgct cgggagagcg ggcgggtgag tcacccacac aaaggaaaag ggcctttccg
     1141 tcctcagccg tcgcttcatg tgactccacg gagtaccggg cgccgtccag gcacctcgat
     1201 tagttctcga gcttttggag tacgtcgtct ttaggttggg gggaggggtt ttatgcgatg
     1261 gagtttcccc acactgagtg ggtggagact gaagttaggc cagcttggca cttgatgtaa
     1321 ttctccttgg aatttgccct ttttgagttt ggatcttggt tcattctcaa gcctcagaca
     1381 gtggttcaaa gtttttttct tccatttcag gtgtcgtgag gtaccggatc ctctagagtc
     1441 gactccggag aagttcctat tctctagaaa gtataggaac ttcgcagaat ggtagctgga
     1501 ttgtagctgc tattagcaat atgaaacctc ttggaagttc ctattcttca aatagtatag
     1561 gaacttcgcc tcaaagccgc gtgacgagct agcccatggg aattctaggc atcagcaaac
     1621 ccaagctcgg aaagcttttg gtgagcctca gcgtaatcag caaagaaggc atcttcgtcc
     1681 gctgcatatt tatcaacgag agggcggaat acagggtcag acaaaagagc cttgtcagaa
     1741 ggtagctgaa ggagaccttc cttctcacca ctcaacaact ccgtgaagta tgagttgtcg
     1801 aaaataagag gattagaggt ccagggaccc tcaaatccag aacgctcctt gtgtgcagct
     1861 ccaatagtgt gacccccaga tagagcaacg atatcttggt cagtaagccc catagctttg
     1921 ccaaacacat ctctcaaatg gtcagaaccc ttagtgggat cgggcaagcg accctctggt
     1981 ggtggctcag gcttgtcctc tcttccaggg tggaatggaa cttcaggtcc acccgtgacc
     2041 tcaacggcaa caacgccagc caactggtag aaatcggcgt agctcaaaat agggaactcc
     2101 gccttgagtg gctccaaaag cctaacagcg atgtcaagac cgttgttagc gctgtgagcc
     2161 agttcggcag ggtgcttgat ggttccgaag ggtccaccgg tcttcgtgcc cttgtcaaag
     2221 gttccagcag agtggaatgc caaacggagc attagaggag cgcatctctt ctcagcgatg
     2281 aagcctctga gcttcttctt cgccttctca acggccttct ggtaatcagc actcacagtt
     2341 gggtaagact ttcccatggt ggcaattcgt gagcgtcggt tgaacagcga agttcctata
     2401 ctttctagag aataggaact tcttgcctta acccagaaat tatcactgtt attctttaga
     2461 atggtgcaaa gagaagttcc tatactattt gaagaatagg aacttcaatc ccgatatcaa
     2521 gcttatcgat aatcaacctc tggattacaa aatttgtgaa agattgactg gtattcttaa
     2581 ctatgttgct ccttttacgc tatgtggata cgctgcttta atgcctttgt atcatgctat
     2641 tgcttcccgt atggctttca ttttctcctc cttgtataaa tcctggttgc tgtctcttta
     2701 tgaggagttg tggcccgttg tcaggcaacg tggcgtggtg tgcactgtgt ttgctgacgc
     2761 aacccccact ggttggggca ttgccaccac ctgtcagctc ctttccggga ctttcgcttt
     2821 ccccctccct attgccacgg cggaactcat cgccgcctgc cttgcccgct gctggacagg
     2881 ggctcggctg ttgggcactg acaattccgt ggtgttgtcg gggaaatcat cgtcctttcc
     2941 ttggctgctc gcctatgttg ccacctggat tctgcgcggg acgtccttct gctacgtccc
     3001 ttcggccctc aatccagcgg accttccttc ccgcggcctg ctgccggctc tgcggcctct
     3061 tccgcgtctt cgccttcgcc ctcagacgag tcggatctcc ctttgggccg cctccccgca
     3121 tcgataccga gcgctgctcg agagatctac gggtggcatc cctgtgaccc ctccccagtg
     3181 cctctcctgg ccctggaagt tgccactcca gtgcccacca gccttgtcct aataaaatta
     3241 agttgcatca ttttgtctga ctaggtgtcc ttctataata ttatggggtg gaggggggtg
     3301 gtatggagca aggggcaagt tgggaagaca acctgtaggg cctgcggggt ctattgggaa
     3361 ccaagctgga gtgcagtggc acaatcttgg ctcactgcaa tctccgcctc ctgggttcaa
     3421 gcgattctcc tgcctcagcc tcccgagttg ttgggattcc aggcatgcat gaccaggctc
     3481 agctaatttt tgtttttttg gtagagacgg ggtttcacca tattggccag gctggtctcc
     3541 aactcctaat ctcaggtgat ctacccacct tggcctccca aattgctggg attacaggcg
     3601 tgaaccactg ctcccttccc tgtccttctg attttgtagg taaccacgtg cggaccgagc
     3661 ggccgcagga acccctagtg atggagttgg ccactccctc tctgcgcgct cgctcgctca
     3721 ctgaggccgg gcgaccaaag gtcgcccgac gcccgggctt tgcccgggcg gcctcagtga
     3781 gcgagcgagc gcgcagctgc ctgcaggggc gcctgatgcg gtattttctc cttacgcatc
     3841 tgtgcggtat ttcacaccgc atannnnnnn nnnnnnnnnn nnnnnnnnnn nnnnnnnnnn
     3901 nnnnnnnnnn nnnnnnnnnn nnnnnnnnnn nnnnnnnnnn nnnnnnnnnn nnnnnnnnnn
     3961 nnnnnnnnnn nnnnnnnnnn nnnnnnnnnn nnnnnnnnnn nnnnncnnnn nnnnnnnnnn
     4021 nnnnnnnnnn nnnnnnnnnn nnnnnnnnnn nnnnnnnnnn nnnnnnnnnn nnnnnnnnnn
     4081 nnnnnnnnnn nnnnnnnnnn nnnnnnnnnn nnnnnnnnnn nnnnnnnnnn nnnnnnnnnn
     4141 nnnnnnncct ttgacgttgg agtccacgtt ctttaatagt ggactcttgt tccaaactgg
     4201 aacaacactc aaccctatct cgggctattc ttttgattta taagggattt tgccgatttc
     4261 ggcctattgg ttaaaaaatg agctgattta acaaaaattt aacgcgaatt ttaacaaaat
     4321 attaacgttt acaattttat ggtgcactct cagtacaatc tgctctgatg ccgcatagtt
     4381 aagccagccc cgacacccgc caacacccgc tgacgcgccc tgacgggctt gtctgctccc
     4441 ggcatccgct tacagacaag ctgtgaccgt ctccgggagc tgcatgtgtc agaggttttc
     4501 accgtcatca ccgaaacgcg cgagacgaaa gggcctcgtg atacgcctat ttttataggt
     4561 taatgtcatg ataataatgg tttcttagac gtcaggtggc acttttcggg gaaatgtgcg
     4621 cggaacccct atttgtttat ttttctaaat acattcaaat atgtatccgc tcatgagaca
     4681 ataaccctga taaatgcttc aataatattg aaaaaggaag agtatgagta ttcaacattt
     4741 ccgtgtcgcc cttattccct tttttgcggc attttgcctt cctgtttttg ctcacccaga
     4801 aacgctggtg aaagtaaaag atgctgaaga tcagttgggt gcacgagtgg gttacatcga
     4861 actggatctc aacagcggta agatccttga gagttttcgc cccgaagaac gttttccaat
     4921 gatgagcact tttaaagttc tgctatgtgg cgcggtatta tcccgtattg acgccgggca
     4981 agagcaactc ggtcgccgca tacactattc tcagaatgac ttggttgagt actcaccagt
     5041 cacagaaaag catcttacgg atggcatgac agtaagagaa ttatgcagtg ctgccataac
     5101 catgagtgat aacactgcgg ccaacttact tctgacaacg atcggaggac cgaaggagct
     5161 aaccgctttt ttgcacaaca tgggggatca tgtaactcgc cttgatcgtt gggaaccgga
     5221 gctgaatgaa gccataccaa acgacgagcg tgacaccacg atgcctgtag caatggcaac
     5281 aacgttgcgc aaactattaa ctggcgaact acttactcta gcttcccggc aacaattaat
     5341 agactggatg gaggcggata aagttgcagg accacttctg cgctcggccc ttccggctgg
     5401 ctggtttatt gctgataaat ctggagccgg tgagcgtggg tctcgcggta tcattgcagc
     5461 actggggcca gatggtaagc cctcccgtat cgtagttatc tacacgacgg ggagtcaggc
     5521 aactatggat gaacgaaata gacagatcgc tgagataggt gcctcactga ttaagcattg
     5581 gtaactgtca gaccaagttt actcatatat actttagatt gatttaaaac ttcattttta
     5641 atttaaaagg atctaggtga agatcctttt tgataatctc atgaccaaaa tcccttaacg
     5701 tgagttttcg ttccactgag cgtcagaccc cgtagaaaag atcaaaggat cttcttgaga
     5761 tccttttttt ctgcgcgtaa tctgctgctt gcaaacaaaa aaaccaccgc taccagcggt
     5821 ggtttgtttg ccggatcaag agctaccaac tctttttccg aaggtaactg gcttcagcag
     5881 agcgcagata ccaaatactg tccttctagt gtagccgtag ttaggccacc acttcaagaa
     5941 ctctgtagca ccgcctacat acctcgctct gctaatcctg ttaccagtgg ctgctgccag
     6001 tggcgataag tcgtgtctta ccgggttgga ctcaagacga tagttaccgg ataaggcgca
     6061 gcggtcgggc tgaacggggg gttcgtgcac acagcccagc ttggagcgaa cgacctacac
     6121 cgaactgaga tacctacagc gtgagctatg agaaagcgcc acgcttcccg aagggagaaa
     6181 ggcggacagg tatccggtaa gcggcagggt cggaacagga gagcgcacga gggagcttcc
     6241 agggggaaac gcctggtatc tttatagtcc tgtcgggttt cgccacctct gacttgagcg
     6301 tcgatttttg tgatgctcgt caggggggcg gagcctatgg aaaaacgcca gcaacgcggc
     6361 ctttttacgg ttcctggcct tttgctggcc ttttgctcac atgt
//
