Features (pLannotate 1.2.2; 21 found; start..end, strand, type, name):
     12..39      +  repeat_region  AAV2 ITR (fragment): inverted terminal repeat of adeno-associated virus serotype 2 inverted
     68..95      +  repeat_region  AAV2 ITR (fragment): inverted terminal repeat of adeno-associated virus serotype 2 inverted
    158..224     +  CDS            small t antigen (fragment): SV40 (simian virus 40) small t antigen
    231..1409    +  promoter       EF-1α promoter: strong constitutive promoter for human elongation factor EF-1α
   1416..1433    +  misc_feature   MCS (fragment): pUC18/19 multiple cloning site
   1440..1473    +  protein_bind   FRT (minimal): supports FLP-mediated excision but not integration (Turan and Bode, 2011) FLP recombinase from the Saccharomyces cerevisiae 2μ plasmid
   1474..1522    -  intron         β-globin intron (fragment): internally truncated intron from human β-globin
   1598..2347    -  CDS            APEX2: soybean ascorbate peroxidase, engineered to serve as a monomeric tag for electron microscopy and live-cell proteomics (Lam et al., 2015) more active than the original APEX due to the A134P mutation
   2379..2412    -  protein_bind   FRT (minimal): supports FLP-mediated excision but not integration (Turan and Bode, 2011) FLP recombinase from the Saccharomyces cerevisiae 2μ plasmid
   2413..2463    -  intron         β-globin intron (fragment): internally truncated intron from human β-globin
   2502..2521    +  misc_feature   MCS (fragment): pBluescript multiple cloning site
   2521..3109    +  misc_feature   WPRE: woodchuck hepatitis virus posttranscriptional regulatory element
   3141..3617    +  polyA_signal   hGH poly(A) signal: human growth hormone polyadenylation signal
   3657..3797    +  repeat_region  AAV2 ITR: inverted terminal repeat of adeno-associated virus serotype 2 inverted
   3802..3853    -  misc_feature   bom (fragment): basis of mobility region from pBR322
   3872..4327    +  rep_origin     f1 ori (sequence partly withheld): f1 bacteriophage origin of replication; arrow indicates direction of (+) strand synthesis
   4328..4377    -  misc_feature   bom (fragment): basis of mobility region from pBR322
   4479..4514    -  CDS            rop (fragment): Rop protein, which maintains plasmids at low copy number; rop
   4609..4713    +  promoter       AmpR promoter: bla
   4714..5574    +  CDS            AmpR: β-lactamase; bla; confers resistance to ampicillin, carbenicillin, and related antibiotics
   5745..6333    +  rep_origin     ori: high-copy-number ColE1/pMB1/pBR322/pUC origin of replication
>Addgene plasmid #117175 | pAAV-FDIO-dAPEX2 | addgene full sequence | sequence record 225171 | Addgene NGS Result
CCTGCAGGCAGCTGCGCGCTCGCTCGCTCACTGAGGCCGCCCGGGCGTCGGGCGACCTTTGGTCGCCCGG
CCTCAGTGAGCGAGCGAGCGCGCAGAGAGGGAGTGGCCAACTCCATCACTAGGGGTTCCTGCGGCCGCAC
GCGTAAGCTTTGCAAAGATGGATAAAGTTTTAAACAGAGAGGAATCTTTGCAGCTAATGGACCTTCTAGG
TCTTGAAAGGAGTGGGAATTGGCTCCGGTGCCCGTCAGTGGGCAGAGCGCACATCGCCCACAGTCCCCGA
GAAGTTGGGGGGAGGGGTCGGCAATTGAACCGGTGCCTAGAGAAGGTGGCGCGGGGTAAACTGGGAAAGT
GATGTCGTGTACTGGCTCCGCCTTTTTCCCGAGGGTGGGGGAGAACCGTATATAAGTGCAGTAGTCGCCG
TGAACGTTCTTTTTCGCAACGGGTTTGCCGCCAGAACACAGGTAAGTGCCGTGTGTGGTTCCCGCGGGCC
TGGCCTCTTTACGGGTTATGGCCCTTGCGTGCCTTGAATTACTTCCACCTGGCTGCAGTACGTGATTCTT
GATCCCGAGCTTCGGGTTGGAAGTGGGTGGGAGAGTTCGAGGCCTTGCGCTTAAGGAGCCCCTTCGCCTC
GTGCTTGAGTTGAGGCCTGGCCTGGGCGCTGGGGCCGCCGCGTGCGAATCTGGTGGCACCTTCGCGCCTG
TCTCGCTGCTTTCGATAAGTCTCTAGCCATTTAAAATTTTTGATGACCTGCTGCGACGCTTTTTTTCTGG
CAAGATAGTCTTGTAAATGCGGGCCAAGATCTGCACACTGGTATTTCGGTTTTTGGGGCCGCGGGCGGCG
ACGGGGCCCGTGCGTCCCAGCGCACATGTTCGGCGAGGCGGGGCCTGCGAGCGCGGCCACCGAGAATCGG
ACGGGGGTAGTCTCAAGCTGGCCGGCCTGCTCTGGTGCCTGGCCTCGCGCCGCCGTGTATCGCCCCGCCC
TGGGCGGCAAGGCTGGCCCGGTCGGCACCAGTTGCGTGAGCGGAAAGATGGCCGCTTCCCGGCCCTGCTG
CAGGGAGCTCAAAATGGAGGACGCGGCGCTCGGGAGAGCGGGCGGGTGAGTCACCCACACAAAGGAAAAG
GGCCTTTCCGTCCTCAGCCGTCGCTTCATGTGACTCCACGGAGTACCGGGCGCCGTCCAGGCACCTCGAT
TAGTTCTCGAGCTTTTGGAGTACGTCGTCTTTAGGTTGGGGGGAGGGGTTTTATGCGATGGAGTTTCCCC
ACACTGAGTGGGTGGAGACTGAAGTTAGGCCAGCTTGGCACTTGATGTAATTCTCCTTGGAATTTGCCCT
TTTTGAGTTTGGATCTTGGTTCATTCTCAAGCCTCAGACAGTGGTTCAAAGTTTTTTTCTTCCATTTCAG
GTGTCGTGAGGTACCGGATCCTCTAGAGTCGACTCCGGAGAAGTTCCTATTCTCTAGAAAGTATAGGAAC
TTCGCAGAATGGTAGCTGGATTGTAGCTGCTATTAGCAATATGAAACCTCTTGGAAGTTCCTATTCTTCA
AATAGTATAGGAACTTCGCCTCAAAGCCGCGTGACGAGCTAGCCCATGGGAATTCTAGGCATCAGCAAAC
CCAAGCTCGGAAAGCTTTTGGTGAGCCTCAGCGTAATCAGCAAAGAAGGCATCTTCGTCCGCTGCATATT
TATCAACGAGAGGGCGGAATACAGGGTCAGACAAAAGAGCCTTGTCAGAAGGTAGCTGAAGGAGACCTTC
CTTCTCACCACTCAACAACTCCGTGAAGTATGAGTTGTCGAAAATAAGAGGATTAGAGGTCCAGGGACCC
TCAAATCCAGAACGCTCCTTGTGTGCAGCTCCAATAGTGTGACCCCCAGATAGAGCAACGATATCTTGGT
CAGTAAGCCCCATAGCTTTGCCAAACACATCTCTCAAATGGTCAGAACCCTTAGTGGGATCGGGCAAGCG
ACCCTCTGGTGGTGGCTCAGGCTTGTCCTCTCTTCCAGGGTGGAATGGAACTTCAGGTCCACCCGTGACC
TCAACGGCAACAACGCCAGCCAACTGGTAGAAATCGGCGTAGCTCAAAATAGGGAACTCCGCCTTGAGTG
GCTCCAAAAGCCTAACAGCGATGTCAAGACCGTTGTTAGCGCTGTGAGCCAGTTCGGCAGGGTGCTTGAT
GGTTCCGAAGGGTCCACCGGTCTTCGTGCCCTTGTCAAAGGTTCCAGCAGAGTGGAATGCCAAACGGAGC
ATTAGAGGAGCGCATCTCTTCTCAGCGATGAAGCCTCTGAGCTTCTTCTTCGCCTTCTCAACGGCCTTCT
GGTAATCAGCACTCACAGTTGGGTAAGACTTTCCCATGGTGGCAATTCGTGAGCGTCGGTTGAACAGCGA
AGTTCCTATACTTTCTAGAGAATAGGAACTTCTTGCCTTAACCCAGAAATTATCACTGTTATTCTTTAGA
ATGGTGCAAAGAGAAGTTCCTATACTATTTGAAGAATAGGAACTTCAATCCCGATATCAAGCTTATCGAT
AATCAACCTCTGGATTACAAAATTTGTGAAAGATTGACTGGTATTCTTAACTATGTTGCTCCTTTTACGC
TATGTGGATACGCTGCTTTAATGCCTTTGTATCATGCTATTGCTTCCCGTATGGCTTTCATTTTCTCCTC
CTTGTATAAATCCTGGTTGCTGTCTCTTTATGAGGAGTTGTGGCCCGTTGTCAGGCAACGTGGCGTGGTG
TGCACTGTGTTTGCTGACGCAACCCCCACTGGTTGGGGCATTGCCACCACCTGTCAGCTCCTTTCCGGGA
CTTTCGCTTTCCCCCTCCCTATTGCCACGGCGGAACTCATCGCCGCCTGCCTTGCCCGCTGCTGGACAGG
GGCTCGGCTGTTGGGCACTGACAATTCCGTGGTGTTGTCGGGGAAATCATCGTCCTTTCCTTGGCTGCTC
GCCTATGTTGCCACCTGGATTCTGCGCGGGACGTCCTTCTGCTACGTCCCTTCGGCCCTCAATCCAGCGG
ACCTTCCTTCCCGCGGCCTGCTGCCGGCTCTGCGGCCTCTTCCGCGTCTTCGCCTTCGCCCTCAGACGAG
TCGGATCTCCCTTTGGGCCGCCTCCCCGCATCGATACCGAGCGCTGCTCGAGAGATCTACGGGTGGCATC
CCTGTGACCCCTCCCCAGTGCCTCTCCTGGCCCTGGAAGTTGCCACTCCAGTGCCCACCAGCCTTGTCCT
AATAAAATTAAGTTGCATCATTTTGTCTGACTAGGTGTCCTTCTATAATATTATGGGGTGGAGGGGGGTG
GTATGGAGCAAGGGGCAAGTTGGGAAGACAACCTGTAGGGCCTGCGGGGTCTATTGGGAACCAAGCTGGA
GTGCAGTGGCACAATCTTGGCTCACTGCAATCTCCGCCTCCTGGGTTCAAGCGATTCTCCTGCCTCAGCC
TCCCGAGTTGTTGGGATTCCAGGCATGCATGACCAGGCTCAGCTAATTTTTGTTTTTTTGGTAGAGACGG
GGTTTCACCATATTGGCCAGGCTGGTCTCCAACTCCTAATCTCAGGTGATCTACCCACCTTGGCCTCCCA
AATTGCTGGGATTACAGGCGTGAACCACTGCTCCCTTCCCTGTCCTTCTGATTTTGTAGGTAACCACGTG
CGGACCGAGCGGCCGCAGGAACCCCTAGTGATGGAGTTGGCCACTCCCTCTCTGCGCGCTCGCTCGCTCA
CTGAGGCCGGGCGACCAAAGGTCGCCCGACGCCCGGGCTTTGCCCGGGCGGCCTCAGTGAGCGAGCGAGC
GCGCAGCTGCCTGCAGGGGCGCCTGATGCGGTATTTTCTCCTTACGCATCTGTGCGGTATTTCACACCGC
ATA
[95 nt withheld, positions 3854-3948]
T
[46 nt withheld, positions 3950-3995]
C
[141 nt withheld, positions 3997-4137]
CCTTTGACGTTGGAGTCCACGTTCTTTAATAGTGGACTCTTGTTCCAAACTGGAACAACACTCAACTCTA
TCTCGGGCTATTCTTTTGATTTATAAGGGATTTTGCCGATTTCGGTCTATTGGTTAAAAAATGAGCTGAT
TTAACAAAAATTTAACGCGAATTTTAACAAAATATTAACGTTTACAATTTTATGGTGCACTCTCAGTACA
ATCTGCTCTGATGCCGCATAGTTAAGCCAGCCCCGACACCCGCCAACACCCGCTGACGCGCCCTGACGGG
CTTGTCTGCTCCCGGCATCCGCTTACAGACAAGCTGTGACCGTCTCCGGGAGCTGCATGTGTCAGAGGTT
TTCACCGTCATCACCGAAACGCGCGAGACGAAAGGGCCTCGTGATACGCCTATTTTTATAGGTTAATGTC
ATGATAATAATGGTTTCTTAGACGTCAGGTGGCACTTTTCGGGGAAATGTGCGCGGAACCCCTATTTGTT
TATTTTTCTAAATACATTCAAATATGTATCCGCTCATGAGACAATAACCCTGATAAATGCTTCAATAATA
TTGAAAAAGGAAGAGTATGAGTATTCAACATTTCCGTGTCGCCCTTATTCCCTTTTTTGCGGCATTTTGC
CTTCCTGTTTTTGCTCACCCAGAAACGCTGGTGAAAGTAAAAGATGCTGAAGATCAGTTGGGTGCACGAG
TGGGTTACATCGAACTGGATCTCAACAGCGGTAAGATCCTTGAGAGTTTTCGCCCCGAAGAACGTTTTCC
AATGATGAGCACTTTTAAAGTTCTGCTATGTGGCGCGGTATTATCCCGTATTGACGCCGGGCAAGAGCAA
CTCGGTCGCCGCATACACTATTCTCAGAATGACTTGGTTGAGTACTCACCAGTCACAGAAAAGCATCTTA
CGGATGGCATGACAGTAAGAGAATTATGCAGTGCTGCCATAACCATGAGTGATAACACTGCGGCCAACTT
ACTTCTGACAACGATCGGAGGACCGAAGGAGCTAACCGCTTTTTTGCACAACATGGGGGATCATGTAACT
CGCCTTGATCGTTGGGAACCGGAGCTGAATGAAGCCATACCAAACGACGAGCGTGACACCACGATGCCTG
TAGCAATGGCAACAACGTTGCGCAAACTATTAACTGGCGAACTACTTACTCTAGCTTCCCGGCAACAATT
AATAGACTGGATGGAGGCGGATAAAGTTGCAGGACCACTTCTGCGCTCGGCCCTTCCGGCTGGCTGGTTT
ATTGCTGATAAATCTGGAGCCGGTGAGCGTGGGTCTCGCGGTATCATTGCAGCACTGGGGCCAGATGGTA
AGCCCTCCCGTATCGTAGTTATCTACACGACGGGGAGTCAGGCAACTATGGATGAACGAAATAGACAGAT
CGCTGAGATAGGTGCCTCACTGATTAAGCATTGGTAACTGTCAGACCAAGTTTACTCATATATACTTTAG
ATTGATTTAAAACTTCATTTTTAATTTAAAAGGATCTAGGTGAAGATCCTTTTTGATAATCTCATGACCA
AAATCCCTTAACGTGAGTTTTCGTTCCACTGAGCGTCAGACCCCGTAGAAAAGATCAAAGGATCTTCTTG
AGATCCTTTTTTTCTGCGCGTAATCTGCTGCTTGCAAACAAAAAAACCACCGCTACCAGCGGTGGTTTGT
TTGCCGGATCAAGAGCTACCAACTCTTTTTCCGAAGGTAACTGGCTTCAGCAGAGCGCAGATACCAAATA
CTGTTCTTCTAGTGTAGCCGTAGTTAGGCCACCACTTCAAGAACTCTGTAGCACCGCCTACATACCTCGC
TCTGCTAATCCTGTTACCAGTGGCTGCTGCCAGTGGCGATAAGTCGTGTCTTACCGGGTTGGACTCAAGA
CGATAGTTACCGGATAAGGCGCAGCGGTCGGGCTGAACGGGGGGTTCGTGCACACAGCCCAGCTTGGAGC
GAACGACCTACACCGAACTGAGATACCTACAGCGTGAGCTATGAGAAAGCGCCACGCTTCCCGAAGGGAG
AAAGGCGGACAGGTATCCGGTAAGCGGCAGGGTCGGAACAGGAGAGCGCACGAGGGAGCTTCCAGGGGGA
AACGCCTGGTATCTTTATAGTCCTGTCGGGTTTCGCCACCTCTGACTTGAGCGTCGATTTTTGTGATGCT
CGTCAGGGGGGCGGAGCCTATGGAAAAACGCCAGCAACGCGGCCTTTTTACGGTTCCTGGCCTTTTGCTG
GCCTTTTGCTCACATGT
